Addgene plasmid #61281: Xp75 FL
Purpose: Expresses Xenopus p75 full length
Depositing lab: Mark Bothwell & Lara Hutson. Depositing organization: University of Washington. Publication: Expression and function of Xenopus laevis p75(NTR) suggest evolution of developmental regulatory mechanisms. Hutson LD, Bothwell M. J Neurobiol. 2001 Nov 5;49(2):79-98. 10.1002/neu.1067 PubMed 11598917.
Backbone
  Vector backbone: CS2+
  Backbone size w/o insert (bp): 4097
  Total vector size (bp): 5300
  Vector type: Mammalian Expression ; xenopus expression
Growth in bacteria
  Bacterial resistance: Ampicillin, 100 μg/mL
  Growth temperature: 37°C
  Growth strain: DH5alpha
  Copy number: Unknown
Gene/Insert
  Gene/Insert name: p75 (alt name: p75 neurotrophin receptor)
  Species: X. laevis (frog)
  Insert size (bp): 1200
  Entrez Gene: p75NTRa
  Promoter: CMV
  Cloning method: Restriction Enzyme; 5′ cloning site BamHI (not destroyed); 3′ cloning site EcoRI (not destroyed)
  Sequencing primers: 5′ SP6; 3′ T3
Terms and licenses: Academic/Nonprofit Terms; Industry Terms: Not Available to Industry
How to cite: Xp75 FL was a gift from Mark Bothwell & Lara Hutson (Addgene plasmid # 61281 ; http://n2t.net/addgene:61281 ; RRID:Addgene_61281)
