[The description below was written by a language model from this plasmid's Addgene catalogue record.]
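Description:
Xp75 FL is an expression plasmid built on the CS2+ backbone (about 4.1 kb) that carries the full-length coding sequence of the Xenopus laevis p75 neurotrophin receptor (p75NTRa). It is catalogued for both mammalian and Xenopus expression. The insert of roughly 1.2 kb brings the total size to about 5.3 kb. It was placed between BamHI and EcoRI sites, both of which remain intact, so the fragment can be excised or replaced. The plasmid is propagated in E. coli under ampicillin selection. Its copy number is listed as unknown, and no feature table is provided, so the origin of replication and other backbone elements are not itemised in the record.

Expression of the receptor is driven by a CMV promoter, which gives strong constitutive transcription in mammalian cells and is also active when DNA is introduced into frog embryos. The listed sequencing primers are SP6 on the 5′ side and T3 on the 3′ side, indicating that these phage promoter sequences flank the insert. In CS2-type vectors the upstream SP6 promoter is commonly used to make capped sense mRNA in vitro for embryo microinjection, although the record does not explicitly state that use here. No epitope tag, reporter or fusion partner is recorded, so the construct appears to encode the untagged native receptor. According to the stated purpose and the associated study, it serves to express full-length Xenopus p75 for investigating the receptor's expression and function during development.
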