>Addgene plasmid #61281 | Xp75 FL | addgene partial sequence | sequence record 101277 | M13pUC-Rev 5'-AGCGGATAACAATTTCACACAGG-3'
TGACCATGATTACGCCAAGCGCGCAATTAACCCTCACTAAAGGGAACAAAAGCTGGGTACCGGGCCCAAT
GCATTGGCGCCGCGGCCGCGAATTAAAAAACCTCCCACACCTCCCCCTGAACCTGAAACATAAAATGAAT
GCAATTGTTGTTGTTAACTTGTTTATTGCAGCTTATAATGGTTACAAATAAAGCAATAGCATCACAAATT
TCACAAATAAAGCATTTTTTTCACTGCATTCTAGTTGTGGTTTGTCCAAACTCATCAATGTATCTTATCA
TGTCTGGATCTACGTAATACGACTCACTATAGTTCTAGAGGCTCGAGAGGCCTTGAATTCTCACACGGGT
GAGGTAGCAGTGGAGTCACTGTTCAAGCTCTGGGCAATGTCATCCCGCTGAATTTTACGGAGGGCTGTAT
ACAGGGCATCAGTGGTGGCGCTGTCCTTGGAGGACCAATCAGAAAGCATAGCTCGTACAGGGAACTCTTC
TCTGGTGAATGAGTCTATGATTTCATCTTGGTAGCCAAGTTCTCCAGCCAGTGACTTCCAGGTCTGCTCT
AGAGACCCACTTAAAAGCTTCTCTACCTCTTCTTGCTTATGAGAAGAAAGTTTGTTGTGAAGATGCATGT
CATTTTTACCTTGGGGGTGTCCTGTTGGCTGCTCTGCGGTGCTGTCACTATTCACAGAGATCCCACTGTC
ACTGTGCAACTTCTCCCCCTCCGGCGATGGGGTCTGATTTACTGGATGGCTGTTACCTCCCTGCTTGTTC
TGCTTGCAGCTGTTCCACCTTTTAAAAACAATGAATGCCACCAGACCAGCAATGACAGCTGCCAGGATGG
AGCAGTACACGGGTATAAGATTCTCTGCTACTCCAGTTGGAGGCAAAACTTTGGAGTCTCCGGAGGTGGT
GGCGCTGCTGCTGCTCAGATCAAAAGGAGGAACGGACGTCCCTGTGTAGGGAAAGTCTGAGCTTGCTGGG
GTCACTGAAGAAACACGGGGGTTGGGGTCATAGCACACTGTGTCAGATGTAAATGTGCACTCTTTAGCCT
CTATTTCACCGTCCTCACAGATAGTGCAGGGCA
