>Addgene plasmid #61281 | Xp75 FL | addgene partial sequence | sequence record 101748 | CMV-F 5'-CGCAAATGGGCGGTAGGCGTG-3'
CTATATAAGCAATGCTCGTTTAGGGAACCGCCATTCTGCCTGGGGACGTCGGAGCAAGCTTGATTTAGGT
GACACTATAGAATACAAGCTACTTGTTCTTTTTGCAGGATCCATGGAAACCCCTCTGTTTATTATCCTGG
GCTGCATGGCAATGCTCAATGCTCAGAAAGAGCCATGTTGGTCAGGGCAATACACCGCAAAAGGGGAGTG
CTGCATTTCTTGCCAAGTAGGCGAGGGAGTTATAAAGCGCTGCGGAGTAAACCAAACTGTCTGCGAACCA
TGCCTTGACAGTGTTACTTACTCAGACACTATCAGCCATACCGAGGCCTGCAAGCCCTGCACAGAGTGTT
TCGGCCATAAACGTATGGAAGCACCATGTGTTGAGTCTGATGATGCTGTCTGCGCTTGTGCCTATGGATA
CTTCACGGACAAAAAGAGCGGACAGTGCAAACTTTGCAAGAGCTGCCCTGAAGGTTTTGGAATGATGATG
TCCTGTACGAACATCCAGGACACCATCTGTGAGAAGTGTCCAGAAGGGACATATTCAGATGAGGATAACG
ATAGAGATCCATGCCTGCCCTGCACTATCTGTGAGGACGGTGAAATAGAGGCTAAAGAGTGCACATTTAC
ATCTGACACAGTGTGCTATGACCCCAACCCCCGTGTTTCTTCAGTGACCCCAGCAAGCTCAGACTTTCCC
TACACAGGGACGTCCGTTCCTCCTTTTGATCTGAGCAGCAGCAGCGCCACCACCTCCGGAGACTCCAAAG
TTTTGCCTCCAACTGGAGTAGCAGAGAATCTTATACCCGTGTACTGCTCCATCCTGGCAGCTGTCATTGC
TGGTCTGGTGGCATTCATTGTTTTTAAAAGGTGGAACAGCTGCAAGCAGAACAAGCAGGGAGGTAACAGC
CATCCAGTAAATCAGACCCCATCGCCGGAGGGGGAGAAGTTGCACAGTGACAGTGGGATCTCTGTGAATA
GTGACAGCACCGCAGAGCAGCCAACAGGACACCCCCAAGGTAAAAATGACATGCATCTTCACAACAAACT
TTCTTCTCATAAGCAAGAAGAGGTAGAGAAGCTTTTAAGTGGGTCTCTAGAGCAGACCTGGAAGTCACTG
GCTGGAGAACTTGGCTACCAG
